>Addgene plasmid #22792 | p-miR-Report + WT miR-181 BS in CDX2 3UTR | depositor partial sequence | sequence record 10433 | Author sequence
CTAGTCTGTCACCAGAGCTTCTCTGGGCTGAATGTATA
