>Addgene plasmid #22792 | p-miR-Report + WT miR-181 BS in CDX2 3UTR | addgene partial sequence | sequence record 28634 | 22792 with M13pUC-fwd
GGCCGCATACNAAAAACCAACACACAGATCCAATGAAAATAAAAGATCCTTTATTAAGCTTATACATTCA
GCCCAGAGAAGCTCTGGTGACAGACTAGTGCGCAGCTTTCATCACTCGAGCAATTTGGACTTTCCGCCCT
TCTTGGCCTTTATGAGGATCTCTCTGATTTTTCTTGCGTCGAGTTTTCCGGTAAGACCTTTCGGTACTTC
GTCCACAAACACAACTCCTCCGCGCAACTTTTTCGCGGTTGTTACTTGACTGGCGACGTAATCCACGATC
TCTTTTTCCGTCATCGTCTTTCCGTGCTCCAAAACAACAACGGCGGCGGGAAGTTCACCGGCGTCATCGT
CGGGAAGACCTGCCACGCCCGCGTCGAAGATGTTGGGGTGTTGTAACAATATCGATTCCAATTCAGCGGG
GGCCACCTGATATCCTTTGTATTTAATTAAAGACTTCAAGCGGTCAACTATGAAGAAGTGTTCGTCTTCG
TCCCAGTAAGCTATGTCTCCAGAATGTAGCCATCCATCCTTGTCAATCAAGGCGTTGGTCGCTTCCGGAT
TGTTTACATAACCGGACATAATCATAGGTCCTCTGACACATAATTCGCCTCTCTGATTAACGCCCAGCGT
TTTCCCGGTATCCAGATCCACAACCTTCGCTTCAAAAAATGGAACAACTTTACCGACCGCGCCCGGTTTA
TCATCCCCCTCGGGTGTAATCAGAATAGCTGATGTAGTCTCAGTGAGCCCATATCCTTGTCGTATCC
