[The description below was written by a language model from this plasmid's Addgene catalogue record.]
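Description:
p-miR-Report + WT miR-181 BS in CDX2 3UTR is a luciferase reporter plasmid built on the commercial p-miR-Report backbone (about 6.5 kb without insert), a vector designed for testing microRNA target sites in cultured cells. It is propagated in E. coli as a high-copy plasmid under ampicillin selection. The record does not list the promoter driving the reporter, the origin of replication, or any mammalian selection marker, and no feature table is provided, so these details cannot be confirmed here.

The insert is a short, 38 bp human sequence carrying the wild-type miR-181 binding site from the 3′ untranslated region of CDX2, the caudal-type homeobox transcription factor 2 gene. It was cloned by restriction digestion between SpeI and HindIII, and both sites remain intact. In miRNA reporter vectors of this type, the candidate target sequence is placed downstream of the luciferase coding region, so that it acts as part of the reporter transcript's 3′ UTR. If the microRNA recognises the site, the reporter message is repressed and luciferase activity falls.

The construct is therefore suited to testing whether miR-181 directly targets CDX2 through this site. This is typically done by transfecting the plasmid with or without miR-181 or its inhibitors and comparing the signal with that of a reporter carrying a mutated binding site. The "wild-type" label suggests that such a counterpart exists. The associated work concerns miR-181 as a regulator in EpCAM-positive hepatic cancer stem cells.
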