Addgene plasmid #22792: p-miR-Report + WT miR-181 BS in CDX2 3UTR
Depositing lab: Xin Wang. Depositing organization: National Cancer Institute (NCI). Publication: Identification of microRNA-181 by genome-wide screening as a critical player in EpCAM-positive hepatic cancer stem cells. Ji J, Yamashita T, Budhu A, Forgues M, Jia HL, Li C, Deng C, Wauthier E, Reid LM, Ye QH, Qin LX, Yang W, Wang HY, Tang ZY, Croce CM, Wang XW. Hepatology. 2009 Aug . 50(2):472-80. 10.1002/hep.22989 PubMed 19585654.
Backbone
  Vector backbone: p-miR-Report
  Backbone manufacturer: Ambion
  Backbone size w/o insert (bp): 6470
  Vector type: Luciferase
Growth in bacteria
  Bacterial resistance: Ampicillin, 100 μg/mL
  Growth temperature: 37°C
  Growth strain: DH5alpha
  Growth instructions: DH5alpha
  Copy number: High Copy
Gene/Insert
  Gene/Insert name: Wild-type miR-181 Binding Site in Caudal type homeobox transcription factor 2 3 Untranslated Region (alt names: WT miR-181 BS in CDX2 3UTR; WT CDX2)
  Species: H. sapiens (human)
  Insert size (bp): 38
  Entrez Gene: CDX2 (a.k.a. CDX-3, CDX2/AS, CDX3)
  Cloning method: Restriction Enzyme; 5′ cloning site SpeI (not destroyed); 3′ cloning site HindIII (not destroyed)
  Sequencing primers: 5′ AGGCGATTAAGTTGGGTA; 3′ ATTGCAACGATTTAGGTG
Terms and licenses: Academic/Nonprofit Terms; Industry Terms: Not Available to Industry
How to cite: p-miR-Report + WT miR-181 BS in CDX2 3UTR was a gift from Xin Wang (Addgene plasmid # 22792 ; http://n2t.net/addgene:22792 ; RRID:Addgene_22792)
